Addgene plasmid #65973: 213-petDuet1-GBD-LUMP--cdc42
Purpose: Dual expression of GBD-LUMP and cdc42
Depositing lab: Gerard Marriott. Depositing organization: Lawrence Berkeley National Laboratory. Publication: Genetically encoded sensors of protein hydrodynamics and molecular proximity. Hoepker AC, Wang A, Le Marois A, Suhling K, Yan Y, Marriott G. Proc Natl Acad Sci U S A. 2015 Apr 30. pii: 201424021. 10.1073/pnas.1424021112 PubMed 25931526.
Backbone
  Vector backbone: petDuet1
  Backbone size w/o insert (bp): 5321
  Vector type: Bacterial Expression
Growth in bacteria
  Bacterial resistance: Ampicillin, 100 μg/mL
  Growth temperature: 37°C
  Growth strain: DH5alpha
  Copy number: High Copy
Gene/Insert 1
  Gene/Insert name: LUMP
  Species: Photobacterium leignathi
  Insert size (bp): 702
  Promoter: T7
  Tag / fusion protein: GBD (GTPase binding domain from ACK1; residues 448–489) (N terminal on insert)
  Cloning method: Restriction Enzyme; 5′ cloning site NcoI (not destroyed); 3′ cloning site HindIII (not destroyed)
  Sequencing primers: 5′ pBRrevBam
Gene/Insert 2
  Gene/Insert name: cell division cycle 42
  Species: H. sapiens (human)
  Mutation: constitutively active Cdc42 (Q61L)
  Entrez Gene: CDC42 (a.k.a. CDC42Hs, G25K, TKS)
  Promoter: T7
  Cloning method: Restriction Enzyme; 5′ cloning site NdeI (not destroyed); 3′ cloning site XhoI (not destroyed)
  Sequencing primers: 5′ none; 3′ T7 terminal
Resource information
  A portion of this plasmid was derived from a plasmid made by: cdc42 from Addgene.
Terms and licenses: Academic/Nonprofit Terms; Industry Terms: Not Available to Industry
How to cite: 213-petDuet1-GBD-LUMP--cdc42 was a gift from Gerard Marriott (Addgene plasmid # 65973 ; http://n2t.net/addgene:65973 ; RRID:Addgene_65973)
