[The description below was written by a language model from this plasmid's Addgene catalogue record and pLannotate feature annotations shown in this document.]
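Description:
213-petDuet1-GBD-LUMP--cdc42 is a bacterial co-expression plasmid built on the pETDuet-1 backbone, which carries two independent T7 promoter/lac operator cassettes so that two proteins can be produced in the same E. coli cell. It is maintained through a ColE1/pBR322-type origin, with the bom and rop elements also annotated. The catalogue lists it as high copy, although rop normally moderates copy number. Selection is by ampicillin through the β-lactamase gene. An f1 origin is present, and a plasmid-borne lacI gene supplies repressor, so that transcription from both T7lac promoters stays off until induced with IPTG in a host that provides T7 RNA polymerase.

The first cassette, cloned between NcoI and HindIII behind a T7 gene 10 ribosome binding site, encodes lumazine protein (LUMP) from Photobacterium leiognathi. LUMP is fused at its N terminus to the GTPase-binding domain (GBD) of human ACK1/TNK2 (residues 448–489). LUMP is natively an antenna protein that modulates the colour of bacterial luciferase emission. The second cassette, cloned between NdeI and XhoI, encodes human Cdc42 carrying the Q61L mutation, which makes it constitutively active, the state in which the GTPase binds its effectors. A partial S-tag annotation lies downstream of the Cdc42 coding region, but the record does not indicate whether it is translated as part of the protein. A single T7 terminator follows the second cassette.

The stated purpose is dual expression of GBD-LUMP and Cdc42. The associated publication concerns genetically encoded sensors of protein hydrodynamics and molecular proximity, which suggests the plasmid is used to produce the fluorescent GBD probe together with its activated GTPase binding partner for studying their interaction.
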