Features (pLannotate 1.2.2; 23 found; start..end, strand, type, name):
      3..27      +  protein_bind   lac operator: The lac repressor binds to the lac operator to inhibit transcription in E. coli. This inhibition can be relieved by adding lactose or isopropyl-β-D-thiogalactopyranoside (IPTG). lac repressor encoded by lacI
     42..64      +  RBS            RBS: efficient ribosome binding site from bacteriophage T7 gene 10 (Olins and Rangwala, 1989)
     74..199     +  CDS            TNK2 (fragment): ACK1_HUMAN - Also known as ACK1. Experimental evidence at protein level: Swiss-Prot protein existence level 1. Non-receptor tyrosine-protein and serine/threonine-protein kinase that is implicated in cell spreading and migration, cell survival, cell growth and proliferation. Transduces extracellular signals to cytosolic and nuclear effectors. Phosphorylates AKT1, AR, MCF2, WASL and WWOX. Implicated in trafficking and clathrin-mediated endocytosis through binding to epidermal growth factor receptor (EGFR) and clathrin. Binds to both poly- and mono-ubiquitin and regulates ligand-induced degradati
    218..772     +  CDS            lumP: LUXP_PHOLE - Experimental evidence at protein level: Swiss-Prot protein existence level 1. Antenna protein that modulates the color of the bioluminescence emission of the luciferase. In the presence of LumP, luciferase emission is shifted to higher energy values (shorter wavelength). From Photobacterium leiognathi.
    859..877     +  promoter       T7 promoter: promoter for bacteriophage T7 RNA polymerase
    878..902     +  protein_bind   lac operator: The lac repressor binds to the lac operator to inhibit transcription in E. coli. This inhibition can be relieved by adding lactose or isopropyl-β-D-thiogalactopyranoside (IPTG). lac repressor encoded by lacI
    945..1517    +  CDS            CDC42: CDC42_BOVIN - Experimental evidence at protein level: Swiss-Prot protein existence level 1. Plasma membrane-associated small GTPase which cycles between an active GTP-bound and an inactive GDP-bound state. In active state binds to a variety of effector proteins to regulate cellular responses. Involved in epithelial cell polarization processes. Regulates the bipolar attachment of spindle microtubules to kinetochores before chromosome congression in metaphase. Regulates cell migration. In neurons, plays a role in the extension and maintenance of the formation of filopodia, thin and actin-rich su
   1542..1583    +  CDS            S-Tag (fragment): affinity and epitope tag derived from pancreatic ribonuclease A
   1613..1630    +  CDS            SET1 (fragment): solubility-enhancement tag derived from T7 phage gene 10B
   1638..1685    +  terminator     T7 terminator: transcription terminator for bacteriophage T7 RNA polymerase
   1722..2177    +  rep_origin     f1 ori (sequence partly withheld): f1 bacteriophage origin of replication; arrow indicates direction of (+) strand synthesis
   2292..3152    -  CDS            AmpR: β-lactamase; bla; confers resistance to ampicillin, carbenicillin, and related antibiotics
   3153..3245    -  promoter       AmpR promoter: bla
   3326..3914    +  rep_origin     ori: high-copy-number ColE1/pMB1/pBR322/pUC origin of replication
   4100..4242    -  misc_feature   bom: basis of mobility region from pBR322
   4344..4535    -  CDS            rop: Rop protein, which maintains plasmids at low copy number; rop
   4552..4932    +  CDS            YPB1_ECOLX: Protein predicted: Swiss-Prot protein existence level 4. From Escherichia coli.
   4994..5058    -  CDS            TcR (fragment): tetracycline efflux protein; tet; confers resistance to tetracycline
   5073..5094    -  protein_bind   CAP binding site: CAP binding activates transcription in the presence of cAMP. E. coli catabolite activator protein
   5107..6189    -  CDS            lacI: lac repressor; lacI; The lac repressor binds to the lac operator to inhibit transcription in E. coli. This inhibition can be relieved by adding lactose or isopropyl-β-D-thiogalactopyranoside (IPTG).
   6190..6267    -  promoter       lacI promoter: lacI
   6275..6554    -  CDS            TcR (fragment): tetracycline efflux protein; tet; confers resistance to tetracycline
   6580..2       +  promoter       T7 promoter (across the origin): promoter for bacteriophage T7 RNA polymerase
>Addgene plasmid #65973 | 213-petDuet1-GBD-LUMP--cdc42 | depositor full sequence | sequence record 112155 | 213-petDuet1-GBD-LUMP--cdc42 sequence 6596 bps
GGGGAATTGTGAGCGGATAACAATTCCCCTCTAGAAATAATTTTGTTTAACTTTAAGAAGGAGATATACC
ATGGGCCTGAGCGCACAGGACATCAGCCAGCCGCTGCAGAACAGCTTCATCCATACCGGCCACGGCGACA
GCGATCCTCGCCATTGCTGGGGCTTTCCGGACCGCATCGACGAGCTGTACCTGGGCAACGGCAGCGGCAG
CGCTAGCTTTAGAGGTATTGTTCAAGGTCGTGGTGTTATTCGATCCATTTCAAAAAGTGAAGATAGTCAG
CGACATGGGATTGCATTCCCTGAGGGTATGTTTCAACTTGTTGATGTAGATACTGTAATGTTAGTAAATG
GTTGTTCATTGACAGTTGTCCGTATTTTAGGCGATATGGTGTACTTTGATATCGACCAAGCATTGGGTAC
GACAACATTTGATGGATTAAAAGAAGGCGATCAGGTAAACCTAGAGATCCACCCTAAATTTGGTGAAGTG
GTTGGCCGTGGTGGATTAACAGGAAATATTAAAGGCACTGCGCTGGTCGCAGCAATAGAAGAGAATGACG
CAGGTTTTTCTGTACTGATTGATATCCCTAAAGGGTTAGCTGAAAACTTAACAGTGAAAGATGATATTGG
AATTGATGGGATCTCTTTGCCTATCACTGATATGTCAGACAGCATTATTACATTGAATTACTCGCGTGAT
TTGTTAGCGAGTACTAACATTGCATCGTTAGCAAAAGATGTGAAAGTGAACGTTGAAATTTTAAATGAAT
GGTAGGCGGCCGCACTCAAGCTTGCGGCCGCATAATGCTTAAGTCGAACAGAAAGTAATCGTATTGTACA
CGGCCGCATAATCGAAATTAATACGACTCACTATAGGGGAATTGTGAGCGGATAACAATTCCCCATCTTA
GTATATTAGTTAAGTATAAGAAGGAGATATACATATGCAGACAATTAAGTGTGTTGTTGTGGGCGATGGT
GCTGTTGGTAAAACATGTCTCCTGATATCCTACACAACAAACAAATTTCCATCGGAATATGTACCGACTG
TTTTTGACAACTATGCAGTCACAGTTATGATTGGTGGAGAACCATATACTCTTGGACTTTTTGATACTGC
AGGGCAAGAGGATTATGATAGATTACGACCGCTGAGTTATCCACAAACAGATGTATTTCTAGTCTGTTTT
TCAGTGGTCTCTCCATCTTCATTTGAAAACGTGAAAGAAAAGTGGGTGCCTGAGATAACTCACCACTGTC
CAAAGACTCCTTTCTTGCTTGTTGGGACTCAAATTGATCTCAGAGATGACCCCTCTACTATTGAGAAACT
TGCCAAGAACAAACAGAAGCCTATCACTCCAGAGACTGCTGAAAAGCTGGCCCGTGACCTGAAGGCTGTC
AAGTATGTGGAGTGTTCTGCACTTACACAGAAAGGCCTAAAGAATGTATTTGACGAAGCAATATTGGCTG
CCCTGGAGCCTCCAGAACCGAAGAAGAGCCGCAGGTGTGTGCTGCTATGAGCGGCCGCACTCGAGTCTGG
TAAAGAAACCGCTGCTGCGAAATTTGAACGCCAGCACATGGACTCGTCTACTAGCGCAGCTTAATTAACC
TAGGCTGCTGCCACCGCTGAGCAATAACTAGCATAACCCCTTGGGGCCTCTAAACGGGTCTTGAGGGGTT
TTTTGCTGAAAGGAGGAACTATATCCGGATTGGCGAATGGG
[124 nt withheld, positions 1722-1845]
C
[91 nt withheld, positions 1847-1937]
A
[49 nt withheld, positions 1939-1987]
CCTTTGACGTTGGAGTCCACGTTCTTT
[37 nt withheld, positions 2015-2051]
ACCCTATCTCGGTCTATTCTTTTGATTTATAAGGGATTTTGCCGATTTCGGCCTATTGGTTAAAAAATGA
GCTGATTTAACAAAAATTTAACGCGAATTTTAACAAAATATTAACGTTTACAATTTCTGGCGGCACGATG
GCATGAGATTATCAAAAAGGATCTTCACCTAGATCCTTTTAAATTAAAAATGAAGTTTTAAATCAATCTA
AAGTATATATGAGTAAACTTGGTCTGACAGTTACCAATGCTTAATCAGTGAGGCACCTATCTCAGCGATC
TGTCTATTTCGTTCATCCATAGTTGCCTGACTCCCCGTCGTGTAGATAACTACGATACGGGAGGGCTTAC
CATCTGGCCCCAGTGCTGCAATGATACCGCGAGACCCACGCTCACCGGCTCCAGATTTATCAGCAATAAA
CCAGCCAGCCGGAAGGGCCGAGCGCAGAAGTGGTCCTGCAACTTTATCCGCCTCCATCCAGTCTATTAAT
TGTTGCCGGGAAGCTAGAGTAAGTAGTTCGCCAGTTAATAGTTTGCGCAACGTTGTTGCCATTGCTACAG
GCATCGTGGTGTCACGCTCGTCGTTTGGTATGGCTTCATTCAGCTCCGGTTCCCAACGATCAAGGCGAGT
TACATGATCCCCCATGTTGTGCAAAAAAGCGGTTAGCTCCTTCGGTCCTCCGATCGTTGTCAGAAGTAAG
TTGGCCGCAGTGTTATCACTCATGGTTATGGCAGCACTGCATAATTCTCTTACTGTCATGCCATCCGTAA
GATGCTTTTCTGTGACTGGTGAGTACTCAACCAAGTCATTCTGAGAATAGTGTATGCGGCGACCGAGTTG
CTCTTGCCCGGCGTCAATACGGGATAATACCGCGCCACATAGCAGAACTTTAAAAGTGCTCATCATTGGA
AAACGTTCTTCGGGGCGAAAACTCTCAAGGATCTTACCGCTGTTGAGATCCAGTTCGATGTAACCCACTC
GTGCACCCAACTGATCTTCAGCATCTTTTACTTTCACCAGCGTTTCTGGGTGAGCAAAAACAGGAAGGCA
AAATGCCGCAAAAAAGGGAATAAGGGCGACACGGAAATGTTGAATACTCATACTCTTCCTTTTTCAATCA
TGATTGAAGCATTTATCAGGGTTATTGTCTCATGAGCGGATACATATTTGAATGTATTTAGAAAAATAAA
CAAATAGGTCATGACCAAAATCCCTTAACGTGAGTTTTCGTTCCACTGAGCGTCAGACCCCGTAGAAAAG
ATCAAAGGATCTTCTTGAGATCCTTTTTTTCTGCGCGTAATCTGCTGCTTGCAAACAAAAAAACCACCGC
TACCAGCGGTGGTTTGTTTGCCGGATCAAGAGCTACCAACTCTTTTTCCGAAGGTAACTGGCTTCAGCAG
AGCGCAGATACCAAATACTGTCCTTCTAGTGTAGCCGTAGTTAGGCCACCACTTCAAGAACTCTGTAGCA
CCGCCTACATACCTCGCTCTGCTAATCCTGTTACCAGTGGCTGCTGCCAGTGGCGATAAGTCGTGTCTTA
CCGGGTTGGACTCAAGACGATAGTTACCGGATAAGGCGCAGCGGTCGGGCTGAACGGGGGGTTCGTGCAC
ACAGCCCAGCTTGGAGCGAACGACCTACACCGAACTGAGATACCTACAGCGTGAGCTATGAGAAAGCGCC
ACGCTTCCCGAAGGGAGAAAGGCGGACAGGTATCCGGTAAGCGGCAGGGTCGGAACAGGAGAGCGCACGA
GGGAGCTTCCAGGGGGAAACGCCTGGTATCTTTATAGTCCTGTCGGGTTTCGCCACCTCTGACTTGAGCG
TCGATTTTTGTGATGCTCGTCAGGGGGGCGGAGCCTATGGAAAAACGCCAGCAACGCGGCCTTTTTACGG
TTCCTGGCCTTTTGCTGGCCTTTTGCTCACATGTTCTTTCCTGCGTTATCCCCTGATTCTGTGGATAACC
GTATTACCGCCTTTGAGTGAGCTGATACCGCTCGCCGCAGCCGAACGACCGAGCGCAGCGAGTCAGTGAG
CGAGGAAGCGGAAGAGCGCCTGATGCGGTATTTTCTCCTTACGCATCTGTGCGGTATTTCACACCGCATA
TATGGTGCACTCTCAGTACAATCTGCTCTGATGCCGCATAGTTAAGCCAGTATACACTCCGCTATCGCTA
CGTGACTGGGTCATGGCTGCGCCCCGACACCCGCCAACACCCGCTGACGCGCCCTGACGGGCTTGTCTGC
TCCCGGCATCCGCTTACAGACAAGCTGTGACCGTCTCCGGGAGCTGCATGTGTCAGAGGTTTTCACCGTC
ATCACCGAAACGCGCGAGGCAGCTGCGGTAAAGCTCATCAGCGTGGTCGTGAAGCGATTCACAGATGTCT
GCCTGTTCATCCGCGTCCAGCTCGTTGAGTTTCTCCAGAAGCGTTAATGTCTGGCTTCTGATAAAGCGGG
CCATGTTAAGGGCGGTTTTTTCCTGTTTGGTCACTGATGCCTCCGTGTAAGGGGGATTTCTGTTCATGGG
GGTAATGATACCGATGAAACGAGAGAGGATGCTCACGATACGGGTTACTGATGATGAACATGCCCGGTTA
CTGGAACGTTGTGAGGGTAAACAACTGGCGGTATGGATGCGGCGGGACCAGAGAAAAATCACTCAGGGTC
AATGCCAGCGCTTCGTTAATACAGATGTAGGTGTTCCACAGGGTAGCCAGCAGCATCCTGCGATGCAGAT
CCGGAACATAATGGTGCAGGGCGCTGACTTCCGCGTTTCCAGACTTTACGAAACACGGAAACCGAAGACC
ATTCATGTTGTTGCTCAGGTCGCAGACGTTTTGCAGCAGCAGTCGCTTCACGTTCGCTCGCGTATCGGTG
ATTCATTCTGCTAACCAGTAAGGCAACCCCGCCAGCCTAGCCGGGTCCTCAACGACAGGAGCACGATCAT
GCTAGTCATGCCCCGCGCCCACCGGAAGGAGCTGACTGGGTTGAAGGCTCTCAAGGGCATCGGTCGAGAT
CCCGGTGCCTAATGAGTGAGCTAACTTACATTAATTGCGTTGCGCTCACTGCCCGCTTTCCAGTCGGGAA
ACCTGTCGTGCCAGCTGCATTAATGAATCGGCCAACGCGCGGGGAGAGGCGGTTTGCGTATTGGGCGCCA
GGGTGGTTTTTCTTTTCACCAGTGAGACGGGCAACAGCTGATTGCCCTTCACCGCCTGGCCCTGAGAGAG
TTGCAGCAAGCGGTCCACGCTGGTTTGCCCCAGCAGGCGAAAATCCTGTTTGATGGTGGTTAACGGCGGG
ATATAACATGAGCTGTCTTCGGTATCGTCGTATCCCACTACCGAGATGTCCGCACCAACGCGCAGCCCGG
ACTCGGTAATGGCGCGCATTGCGCCCAGCGCCATCTGATCGTTGGCAACCAGCATCGCAGTGGGAACGAT
GCCCTCATTCAGCATTTGCATGGTTTGTTGAAAACCGGACATGGCACTCCAGTCGCCTTCCCGTTCCGCT
ATCGGCTGAATTTGATTGCGAGTGAGATATTTATGCCAGCCAGCCAGACGCAGACGCGCCGAGACAGAAC
TTAATGGGCCCGCTAACAGCGCGATTTGCTGGTGACCCAATGCGACCAGATGCTCCACGCCCAGTCGCGT
ACCGTCTTCATGGGAGAAAATAATACTGTTGATGGGTGTCTGGTCAGAGACATCAAGAAATAACGCCGGA
ACATTAGTGCAGGCAGCTTCCACAGCAATGGCATCCTGGTCATCCAGCGGATAGTTAATGATCAGCCCAC
TGACGCGTTGCGCGAGAAGATTGTGCACCGCCGCTTTACAGGCTTCGACGCCGCTTCGTTCTACCATCGA
CACCACCACGCTGGCACCCAGTTGATCGGCGCGAGATTTAATCGCCGCGACAATTTGCGACGGCGCGTGC
AGGGCCAGACTGGAGGTGGCAACGCCAATCAGCAACGACTGTTTGCCCGCCAGTTGTTGTGCCACGCGGT
TGGGAATGTAATTCAGCTCCGCCATCGCCGCTTCCACTTTTTCCCGCGTTTTCGCAGAAACGTGGCTGGC
CTGGTTCACCACGCGGGAAACGGTCTGATAAGAGACACCGGCATACTCTGCGACATCGTATAACGTTACT
GGTTTCACATTCACCACCCTGAATTGACTCTCTTCCGGGCGCTATCATGCCATACCGCGAAAGGTTTTGC
GCCATTCGATGGTGTCCGGGATCTCGACGCTCTCCCTTATGCGACTCCTGCATTAGGAAGCAGCCCAGTA
GTAGGTTGAGGCCGTTGAGCACCGCCGCCGCAAGGAATGGTGCATGCAAGGAGATGGCGCCCAACAGTCC
CCCGGCCACGGGGCCTGCCACCATACCCACGCCGAAACAAGCGCTCATGAGCCCGAAGTGGCGAGCCCGA
TCTTCCCCATCGGTGATGTCGGCGATATAGGCGCCAGCAACCGCACCTGTGGCGCCGGTGATGCCGGCCA
CGATGCGTCCGGCGTAGAGGATCGAGATCGATCTCGATCCCGCGAAATTAATACGACTCACTATA
