>Addgene plasmid #65973 | 213-petDuet1-GBD-LUMP--cdc42 | addgene partial sequence | sequence record 118417 | pBRrevBam 5'-GGTGATGTCGGCGATATAGG-3'
CGATGCGTCCGGCGTAGAGGATCGAGATCGATCTCGATCCCGCGAAATTAATACGACTCACTATAGGGGA
ATTGTGAGCGGATAACAATTCCCCTCTAGAAATAATTTTGTTTAACTTTAAGAAGGAGATATACCATGGG
CCTGAGCGCACAGGACATCAGCCAGCCGCTGCAGAACAGCTTCATCCATACCGGCCACGGCGACAGCGAT
CCTCGCCATTGCTGGGGCTTTCCGGACCGCATCGACGAGCTGTACCTGGGCAACGGCAGCGGCAGCGCTA
GCTTTAGAGGTATTGTTCAAGGTCGTGGTGTTATTCGATCCATTTCAAAAAGTGAAGATAGTCAGCGACA
TGGGATTGCATTCCCTGAGGGTATGTTTCAACTTGTTGATGTAGATACTGTAATGTTAGTAAATGGTTGT
TCATTGACAGTTGTCCGTATTTTAGGCGATATGGTGTACTTTGATATCGACCAAGCATTGGGTACGACAA
CATTTGATGGATTAAAAGAAGGCGATCAGGTAAACCTAGAGATCCACCCTAAATTTGGTGAAGTGGTTGG
CCGTGGTGGATTAACAGGAAATATTAAAGGCACTGCGCTGGTCGCAGCAATAGAAGAGAATGACGCAGGT
TTTTCTGTACTGATTGATATCCCTAAAGGGTTAGCTGAAAACTTAACAGTGAAAGATGATATTGGAATTG
ATGGGATCTCTTTGCCTATCACTGATATGTCAGACAGCATTATTACATTGAATTACTCGCGTGATTTGTT
AGCGAGTACTAACATTGCATCGTTAGCAAAAGATGTGAAAGTGAACGTTGAAATTTTAAATGAATGGTAG
GCGGCCGCACTCAAGCTTGCGGCCGCATAATGCTTA
