>Addgene plasmid #65973 | 213-petDuet1-GBD-LUMP--cdc42 | addgene partial sequence | sequence record 118442 | T7term 5'-GCTAGTTATTGCTCAGCGG-3'
GTAGACGAGTCCATGTGCTGGCGTTCAAATTTCGCAGCAGCGGTTTCTTTACCAGACTCGAGTGCGGCCG
CTCATAGCAGCACACACCTGCGGCTCTTCTTCGGTTCTGGAGGCTCCAGGGCAGCCAATATTGCTTCGTC
AAATACATTCTTTAGGCCTTTCTGTGTAAGTGCAGAACACTCCACATACTTGACAGCCTTCAGGTCACGG
GCCAGCTTTTCAGCAGTCTCTGGAGTGATAGGCTTCTGTTTGTTCTTGGCAAGTTTCTCAATAGTAGAGG
GGTCATCTCTGAGATCAATTTGAGTCCCAACAAGCAAGAAAGGAGTCTTTGGACAGTGGTGAGTTATCTC
AGGCACCCACTTTTCTTTCACGTTTTCAAATGAAGATGGAGAGACCACTGAAAAACAGACTAGAAATACA
TCTGTTTGTGGATAACTCAGCGGTCGTAATCTATCATAATCCTCTTGCCCTGCAGTATCAAAAAGTCCAA
GAGTATATGGTTCTCCACCAATCATAACTGTGACTGCATAGTTGTCAAAAACAGTCGGTACATATTCCGA
TGGAAATTTGTTTGTTGTGTAGGATATCAGGAGACATGTTTTACCAACAGCACCATCGCCCACAACAACA
CACTTAATTGTCTGCATATGTATATCTCCTTCTTATACTTAACTAATATACTAAGATGGGGAATTGTTAT
CCGCTCACAATTCCCCTATAGTGAGTCGTATTAATTTCGATTATGCGGCCGTGTACAATACGATTACTTT
CTGTTCGACTTAAGCATTATGCGGCCGCAAGCTTGAGTGCGGCCGCCTACCATTCATT
